Addgene plasmid #159903: pAAV-CMV-FLEX-SaCas9-U6-sgOprk1
Purpose: Mutagenesis of Oprk1
Depositing lab: Larry Zweifel. Depositing organization: University of Washington.
Backbone
  Vector backbone: pAAV-FLEX-SaCas9-U6-sgRNA
  Backbone manufacturer: Larry Zweifel (Addgene plasmid # 124844)
  Vector type: Mouse Targeting, AAV, CRISPR
Growth in bacteria
  Bacterial resistance: Ampicillin, 100 μg/mL
  Growth temperature: 37°C
  Growth strain: NEB Stable
  Copy number: High Copy
Gene/Insert
  Gene/Insert name: Oprk1
  gRNA/shRNA sequence: ATAGCACATCTCCAAAAGGCC
  Species: M. musculus (mouse)
  Entrez Gene: Oprk1 (a.k.a. K-OR-1, KOR, KOR-1, MSL-1, Oprk2, R21)
  Cloning method: Restriction Enzyme; 5′ cloning site Unknown (unknown if destroyed); 3′ cloning site Unknown (unknown if destroyed)
Terms and licenses: Academic/Nonprofit Terms; Industry Terms: Not Available to Industry
How to cite: pAAV-CMV-FLEX-SaCas9-U6-sgOprk1 was a gift from Larry Zweifel (Addgene plasmid # 159903 ; http://n2t.net/addgene:159903 ; RRID:Addgene_159903)
