[The description below was written by a language model from this plasmid's Addgene catalogue record and pLannotate feature annotations shown in this document.]
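Description:
pAAV-CMV-FLEX-SaCas9-U6-sgOprk1 is an adeno-associated virus transfer plasmid for Cre-dependent CRISPR mutagenesis of the mouse kappa opioid receptor gene, Oprk1. It derives from the pAAV-FLEX-SaCas9-U6-sgRNA backbone and is about 7.7 kb. In bacteria it replicates from a high-copy ColE1/pUC-type origin and is selected with ampicillin through the β-lactamase gene; an f1 origin is also present. AAV2 inverted terminal repeats flank the payload so that it can be packaged into recombinant AAV. One ITR is annotated in full, while the other is detected only as short fragments in the sequenced record.

The payload combines both CRISPR components in one vector, which the compact Staphylococcus aureus Cas9 makes possible within AAV packaging limits. A CMV enhancer/promoter sits upstream of a FLEX (double-inverted) cassette. The SaCas9 coding sequence, fused at its C-terminal end to a nucleoplasmin nuclear localization signal and a 3xHA epitope tag, lies in the antisense orientation between oppositely oriented pairs of lox2272 and loxP sites, and a bGH polyadenylation signal follows. Without Cre the nuclease is not expressed. Cre recombination inverts the cassette and then locks it in the sense orientation, restricting Cas9 expression to Cre-expressing cells.

Downstream, a human U6 RNA polymerase III promoter constitutively drives the Oprk1-targeting guide joined to the Sa gRNA scaffold. The guide was inserted by restriction cloning, at sites the record does not specify. The vector type and the Cre-dependent design are consistent with viral delivery into Cre-expressing mouse cells to disrupt Oprk1 in a cell-type-specific way, with the HA tag allowing detection of Cas9.
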