Features (pLannotate 1.2.2; 26 found; start..end, strand, type, name):
      1..380     +  enhancer       CMV enhancer: human cytomegalovirus immediate early enhancer
    381..584     +  promoter       CMV promoter: human cytomegalovirus (CMV) immediate early promoter
    621..654     +  protein_bind   lox2272: Cre-mediated recombination occurs in the 8-bp core sequence (GGATACTT). lox2272 sites are compatible with each other, but incompatible with loxP or loxN sites (Lee and Saito, 1988). Cre recombinase
    655..704     -  intron         β-globin intron (fragment): internally truncated intron from human β-globin
    705..738     +  protein_bind   loxP: Cre-mediated recombination occurs in the 8-bp core sequence (GCATACAT). Cre recombinase
    748..776     -  CDS            3xHA (fragment): three tandem HA epitope tags
    787..803     -  CDS            3xHA (fragment): three tandem HA epitope tags
    814..830     -  CDS            3xHA (fragment): three tandem HA epitope tags
    837..884     -  CDS            nucleoplasmin NLS: bipartite nuclear localization signal from nucleoplasmin
    885..4040    -  CDS            cas9: CAS9_STAAU - Experimental evidence at protein level: Swiss-Prot protein existence level 1. CRISPR (clustered regularly interspaced short palindromic repeat) is an adaptive immune system that provides protection against mobile genetic elements (viruses, transposable elements and conjugative plasmids). CRISPR clusters contain spacers, sequences complementary to antecedent mobile elements, and target invading nucleic acids. CRISPR clusters are transcribed and processed into CRISPR RNA (crRNA). In type II CRISPR systems correct processing of pre-crRNA requires a trans- encoded small RNA (tracrRNA)
   4117..4150    -  protein_bind   lox2272: Cre-mediated recombination occurs in the 8-bp core sequence (GGATACTT). lox2272 sites are compatible with each other, but incompatible with loxP or loxN sites (Lee and Saito, 1988). Cre recombinase
   4151..4200    -  intron         β-globin intron (fragment): internally truncated intron from human β-globin
   4201..4234    -  protein_bind   loxP: Cre-mediated recombination occurs in the 8-bp core sequence (GCATACAT). Cre recombinase
   4265..4376    +  polyA_signal   bGH poly(A) signal: bovine growth hormone polyadenylation signal
   4479..4719    +  promoter       U6 promoter: RNA polymerase III promoter for human U6 snRNA
   4750..4825    +  misc_RNA       Sa gRNA scaffold: guide RNA scaffold for the Staphylococcus aureus CRISPR/Cas9 system
   4839..4979    +  repeat_region  AAV2 ITR: inverted terminal repeat of adeno-associated virus serotype 2 inverted
   4984..5035    -  misc_feature   bom (fragment): basis of mobility region from pBR322
   5054..5509    +  rep_origin     f1 ori (sequence partly withheld): f1 bacteriophage origin of replication; arrow indicates direction of (+) strand synthesis
   5510..5559    -  misc_feature   bom (fragment): basis of mobility region from pBR322
   5661..5696    -  CDS            rop (fragment): Rop protein, which maintains plasmids at low copy number; rop
   5791..5895    +  promoter       AmpR promoter: bla
   5896..6756    +  CDS            AmpR: β-lactamase; bla; confers resistance to ampicillin, carbenicillin, and related antibiotics
   6927..7515    +  rep_origin     ori: high-copy-number ColE1/pMB1/pBR322/pUC origin of replication
   7588..7615    +  repeat_region  AAV2 ITR (fragment): inverted terminal repeat of adeno-associated virus serotype 2 inverted
   7644..7671    +  repeat_region  AAV2 ITR (fragment): inverted terminal repeat of adeno-associated virus serotype 2 inverted
>Addgene plasmid #159903 | pAAV-CMV-FLEX-SaCas9-U6-sgOprk1 | addgene full sequence | sequence record 317307 | Addgene NGS Result
GACATTGATTATTGACTAGTTATTAATAGTAATCAATTACGGGGTCATTAGTTCATAGCCCATATATGGA
GTTCCGCGTTACATAACTTACGGTAAATGGCCCGCCTGGCTGACCGCCCAACGACCCCCGCCCATTGACG
TCAATAATGACGTATGTTCCCATAGTAACGCCAATAGGGACTTTCCATTGACGTCAATGGGTGGAGTATT
TACGGTAAACTGCCCACTTGGCAGTACATCAAGTGTATCATATGCCAAGTACGCCCCCTATTGACGTCAA
TGACGGTAAATGGCCCGCCTGGCATTATGCCCAGTACATGACCTTATGGGACTTTCCTACTTGGCAGTAC
ATCTACGTATTAGTCATCGCTATTACCATGGTGATGCGGTTTTGGCAGTACATCAATGGGCGTGGATAGC
GGTTTGACTCACGGGGATTTCCAAGTCTCCACCCCATTGACGTCAATGGGAGTTTGTTTTGGCACCAAAA
TCAACGGGACTTTCCAAAATGTCGTAACAACTCCGCCCCATTGACGCAAATGGGCGGTAGGCGTGTACGG
TGGGAGGTCTATATAAGCAGAGCTCTCTGGCTAACTACCGGTGCTAGCGTCGACTCCGGAATAACTTCGT
ATAGGATACTTTATACGAAGTTATGCAGAATGGTAGCTGGATTGTAGCTGCTATTAGCAATATGAAACCT
CTTAATAACTTCGTATAGCATACATTATACGAAGTTATGGCGCGCCTTAAGCGTAATCTGGAACATCGTA
TGGGTAAGCGTAATCTGGAACATCGTATGGGTAAGCGTAATCTGGAACATCGTATGGGTAGGATCCCTTT
TTCTTTTTTGCCTGGCCGGCCTTTTTCGTGGCCGCCGGCCTTTTGCCCTTTTTGATGATCTGAGGGTGCT
TCTTAGATTTCACTTCATACAGGTTGCCCAGAATGTCTGTGCTGTACTTCTTAATGCTCTGGGTCTTGGA
GGCGATTGTCTTAATGATCCTGGGGGGCCTCTTGTCGTTCATGTTTTCCAGGTACTCGCGGTAGGTGATG
TCGATCATGTTCACTTCGATCCGGTTCAGCAGGTCGTTGTTCACGCCGATCACTCTATACAGCTCGCCGT
TGATCTTGATCAGATCGTTGTTGTAGAAGGAGGCGATAAACTCGGCCTGGTTGCTGATCTTCTTCAGCTT
CTTAGCTTCCTCATAGCACTTGCTATTCACTTCGTAGTAGTTTTCTTTTTTGATCACATCCAGATTCTTC
ACGGTCACGAACTTGTACACGCCATTGTCCAGGTACACGTCGAATCTGTAGGGCTTCAGGGACAGCTTCA
CGACCTTGTTTCTGCTGTTGGGGTAGTCGTCGGTGATGTCCAGATGGGCGTTCAGTTTGTTGCCGTAATA
CTTAATCTTCTTGATCACGGGGCCGTTGTCCTTTTTGGAGTACTTGGTCAGGTAGTTCCCGGTTTCCTCG
TAGTACTTGTACAGGGGATTCTTCTCGTCGCCGTACTGTTCCATAATCAGCTTCAGTTTCTGGTAGGTCT
GGGGGTCGTGGTGGTACATCAGCAGCTTTTCGGGGCTCTTGTTGATCAGCTTTTTCAGCTTGTCATTGTC
CTTGTCGTACAGGCCGTTCAGATTGTTCACGATCAGGGTGTTGCCCTTGTCGTCCTTCCGGGTGGAGTAC
AGGGTGTCGTTAATCAGCTCTCTATTAGGCTTCTTGTCCACCCGGTGGCTGTACTTGTAGTCCTTGAAGT
CCTTAATGTGCTTGATCTGGTGGGGGGTGATGAAGATCTCTTTGTACTCCTGCTCGGTTTCGATCTCGGG
CATGCTCTCGGCCTGCTTTTCCTCGAACATCTGGTTTTCCATCACTTTTTTGGCCTTGTCCAGTTTCTTC
CACTCTTTGAAGATGAAATCGGCGTTGGCAATGATCAGGGCGTCCTCGGCGTGGTGCTTGTACCCCTTGT
TCCGCTCTTTCTTAAACTTCCACTTCCGCCGCAGAAAGCTGGTGAAGCCGCCATTGATGGACTTCACTTT
CACGTCCAGGTTGTTCACTCTGAAGTAGCTCCGCAGCAGGTTCATCAGGCCTCTGGTGGCGTATCTGGTA
TCCACCAGGTTCCGGTTGATGAAGTCTTTCTGCACGGAGAACCTGTTGATGTCCCGTTCTTCCAGCAGAT
ACTCTTTCTTGGTCTTGCTGATTCTGCCCTTGCCCTTGGCCAGATTCAGGATGTGCTTCTTGAAGGTTTC
GTAGCTGATCTTGCTGTCGCTGCTGCTCAGGTACTGGAATGGGGTCCGGTTGCCCTTCTTGCTGTTTTCT
TCCTGCTTCACGAGCACCTTGTTGTTGAAGCTGTTGTCGAAGGACACGCTTCTGGGGATGATGTGGTCCA
CCTCATAGTTGAAGGGGTTGTTCAGCAGATCTTCCAGAGGGATGGCTTCCAGGCTGTACAGGCACTTGCC
TTCCTGCATGTCGTGCAGCTTGATCTTCTCGATCAGGTACTTGGCGTTCTCTTTGCCGGTGGTCCGGATG
ATTTCCTCGATCCGCTCGTTGGTCTGCCGGTTCCGCTTCTGCATCTCGTTGATCATTTTCTGGGCGTCCT
TGGAGTTCTTCTCGCGGGCCAGCTCGATAATGATGTCGTTGGGCAGGCCGTACTTCTTGATGATGGCGTT
GATCACTTTGATGCTCTGGATGAAGCTTCTCTTCACGACGGGGCTCAGGATGAAGTCGTCCACCAGGGTG
GTGGGGATCTCTTTCTGCTGGGACAGGTCCACCTTCTTGGGCACCAGCTTCAGCCGGTTGAAGATAGCGA
TCTGGTTGTCGTTGGTGTGCCACAGCTCGTCCAGGATCAGGTTGATGGCCTTCAGGCTCAGGTTGTGGGT
GCCGGTATAGCCCTTCAGATTAGAGATCTGCTCGATCTCTTCCTGGGTCAGCTCGGAGTTCAGATTGGTC
AGTTCTTCCTGGATGTCCTCGCTGCTCTGGTAGATGGTCAGGATCTTGGCAATCTGATCCAGCAGCTCGG
CGTTCTCAATAATCTCTTTCCGGGCGGTAATGTCCTTGATGTCGTGGTACACCTTCAGGTTGGTGAACTC
GGGCTTGCCGGTGCTGGTCACTCTGTAGCCCTTAATATCCTCTTCGTTCACGAGGATTTCTTTGGCGATC
TGCTTCAGGGTGGGCTTCTTCTTCTGCTTGAACACGTTCTCGATGATCTGGAACTTCTCGTAATATTCCA
GCTTCTCGTTCTCGTCCCTGGTGATCACGAGATTGTTCAGGTCGTTCAGGGCGTTGTACAGGTCGGCGTT
GTAGGCGTACTTCACGCTCCGCAGTTCCTCGGGGAAGTAGGTGCAGTGGCCCATCAGCATCTCGTACCAT
TCTTTGATGTCCTTCCAGCCGAAGGGGCTGCCCTCGCCAGGTCCCTCATAGTAGGTCCGCCGGGTTTCCA
GCAGGTCGATGTAGGTGTCGATGAAGCTCTGGTCCAGCTGGTGGTAGGCCTTCTGCACCTTCAGCAGCTG
TTTGGCTTCTTTCACGTAGTCGCTGGTCTTGAATCTGTTGATGCTGCCCCGCACTTCGCCGTCTTTCTTC
AGCCGTTCCAGCTGCAGTTCGGCCACGTATTTCTCTTCCAGGGCCTTGCTGTTCCGGCTGATCTGCTCTT
TGGTGGACAGCTCGTTGCCGGTGTCCTCTTCCACCTCGTTCACGTTGTGCACGCCTCTTCTCTTGGCCAG
GTGCAGCAGGGCGGCAGAGAACTCTTCCTCGCTCAGCTTCTGGCTCAGGCCCTTCACTCTGGCCTCGTAG
GGGTTGATGCCGCTCAGCTCGCTGTGGTCGGTCAGCAGGTTGTAGTCGAACAGCAGCTTCTTCACTCTCT
GGATTCTATGCCGCCTCCGCCGCTTCAGCCTTCTGGCGCCTCTCTTGCTCCGCCTGCCCTCGTTGTTTTC
CACGTTGGCCTCTTTGAACAGCCGCACGCCGGCATCGATCACGTCCCGTGTCTCGTAGTCGATGATGCCG
TAGCCCACGCTGGTGATGCCGATGTCCAGGCCCAGGATGTAGTTCCGCTTGGCTGCTGGGACTCCGTGGA
TACCGACCTTCCGCTTCTTCTTTGGGGCCATGCGGCCGCTGCAGACCGGTGCTAGCATAACTTCGTATAA
AGTATCCTATACGAAGTTATTTGCCTTAACCCAGAAATTATCACTGTTATTCTTTAGAATGGTGCAAAGA
ATAACTTCGTATAATGTATGCTATACGAAGTTATGAATTCCTAGAGCTCGCTGATCAGCCTCGACTGTGC
CTTCTAGTTGCCAGCCATCTGTTGTTTGCCCCTCCCCCGTGCCTTCCTTGACCCTGGAAGGTGCCACTCC
CACTGTCCTTTCCTAATAAAATGAGGAAATTGCATCGCATTGTCTGAGTAGGTGTCATTCTATTCTGGGG
GGTGGGGTGGGGCAGGACAGCAAGGGGGAGGATTGGGAAGAGAATAGCAGGCATGCTGGGGAGGTACCGA
GGGCCTATTTCCCATGATTCCTTCATATTTGCATATACGATACAAGGCTGTTAGAGAGATAATTGGAATT
AATTTGACTGTAAACACAAAGATATTAGTACAAAATACGTGACGTAGAAAGTAATAATTTCTTGGGTAGT
TTGCAGTTTTAAAATTATGTTTTAAAATGGACTATCATATGCTTACCGTAACTTGAAAGTATTTCGATTT
CTTGGCTTTATATATCTTGTGGAAAGGACGAAACACCGATAGCACATCTCCAAAAGGCCGTTTTAGTACT
CTGGAAACAGAATCTACTAAAACAAGGCAAAATGCCGTGTTTATCTCGTCAACTTGTTGGCGAGATTTTT
GCGGCCGCAGGAACCCCTAGTGATGGAGTTGGCCACTCCCTCTCTGCGCGCTCGCTCGCTCACTGAGGCC
GGGCGACCAAAGGTCGCCCGACGCCCGGGCTTTGCCCGGGCGGCCTCAGTGAGCGAGCGAGCGCGCAGCT
GCCTGCAGGGGCGCCTGATGCGGTATTTTCTCCTTACGCATCTGTGCGGTATTTCACACCGCATA
[95 nt withheld, positions 5036-5130]
T
[46 nt withheld, positions 5132-5177]
C
[141 nt withheld, positions 5179-5319]
CCTTTGACGTTGGAGTCCACGTTCTTT
[37 nt withheld, positions 5347-5383]
ACTCTATCTCGGGCTATTCTTTTGATTTATAAGGGATTTTGCCGATTTCGGTCTATTGGTTAAAAAATGA
GCTGATTTAACAAAAATTTAACGCGAATTTTAACAAAATATTAACGTTTACAATTTTATGGTGCACTCTC
AGTACAATCTGCTCTGATGCCGCATAGTTAAGCCAGCCCCGACACCCGCCAACACCCGCTGACGCGCCCT
GACGGGCTTGTCTGCTCCCGGCATCCGCTTACAGACAAGCTGTGACCGTCTCCGGGAGCTGCATGTGTCA
GAGGTTTTCACCGTCATCACCGAAACGCGCGAGACGAAAGGGCCTCGTGATACGCCTATTTTTATAGGTT
AATGTCATGATAATAATGGTTTCTTAGACGTCAGGTGGCACTTTTCGGGGAAATGTGCGCGGAACCCCTA
TTTGTTTATTTTTCTAAATACATTCAAATATGTATCCGCTCATGAGACAATAACCCTGATAAATGCTTCA
ATAATATTGAAAAAGGAAGAGTATGAGTATTCAACATTTCCGTGTCGCCCTTATTCCCTTTTTTGCGGCA
TTTTGCCTTCCTGTTTTTGCTCACCCAGAAACGCTGGTGAAAGTAAAAGATGCTGAAGATCAGTTGGGTG
CACGAGTGGGTTACATCGAACTGGATCTCAACAGCGGTAAGATCCTTGAGAGTTTTCGCCCCGAAGAACG
TTTTCCAATGATGAGCACTTTTAAAGTTCTGCTATGTGGCGCGGTATTATCCCGTATTGACGCCGGGCAA
GAGCAACTCGGTCGCCGCATACACTATTCTCAGAATGACTTGGTTGAGTACTCACCAGTCACAGAAAAGC
ATCTTACGGATGGCATGACAGTAAGAGAATTATGCAGTGCTGCCATAACCATGAGTGATAACACTGCGGC
CAACTTACTTCTGACAACGATCGGAGGACCGAAGGAGCTAACCGCTTTTTTGCACAACATGGGGGATCAT
GTAACTCGCCTTGATCGTTGGGAACCGGAGCTGAATGAAGCCATACCAAACGACGAGCGTGACACCACGA
TGCCTGTAGCAATGGCAACAACGTTGCGCAAACTATTAACTGGCGAACTACTTACTCTAGCTTCCCGGCA
ACAATTAATAGACTGGATGGAGGCGGATAAAGTTGCAGGACCACTTCTGCGCTCGGCCCTTCCGGCTGGC
TGGTTTATTGCTGATAAATCTGGAGCCGGTGAGCGTGGAAGCCGCGGTATCATTGCAGCACTGGGGCCAG
ATGGTAAGCCCTCCCGTATCGTAGTTATCTACACGACGGGGAGTCAGGCAACTATGGATGAACGAAATAG
ACAGATCGCTGAGATAGGTGCCTCACTGATTAAGCATTGGTAACTGTCAGACCAAGTTTACTCATATATA
CTTTAGATTGATTTAAAACTTCATTTTTAATTTAAAAGGATCTAGGTGAAGATCCTTTTTGATAATCTCA
TGACCAAAATCCCTTAACGTGAGTTTTCGTTCCACTGAGCGTCAGACCCCGTAGAAAAGATCAAAGGATC
TTCTTGAGATCCTTTTTTTCTGCGCGTAATCTGCTGCTTGCAAACAAAAAAACCACCGCTACCAGCGGTG
GTTTGTTTGCCGGATCAAGAGCTACCAACTCTTTTTCCGAAGGTAACTGGCTTCAGCAGAGCGCAGATAC
CAAATACTGTTCTTCTAGTGTAGCCGTAGTTAGGCCACCACTTCAAGAACTCTGTAGCACCGCCTACATA
CCTCGCTCTGCTAATCCTGTTACCAGTGGCTGCTGCCAGTGGCGATAAGTCGTGTCTTACCGGGTTGGAC
TCAAGACGATAGTTACCGGATAAGGCGCAGCGGTCGGGCTGAACGGGGGGTTCGTGCACACAGCCCAGCT
TGGAGCGAACGACCTACACCGAACTGAGATACCTACAGCGTGAGCTATGAGAAAGCGCCACGCTTCCCGA
AGGGAGAAAGGCGGACAGGTATCCGGTAAGCGGCAGGGTCGGAACAGGAGAGCGCACGAGGGAGCTTCCA
GGGGGAAACGCCTGGTATCTTTATAGTCCTGTCGGGTTTCGCCACCTCTGACTTGAGCGTCGATTTTTGT
GATGCTCGTCAGGGGGGCGGAGCCTATGGAAAAACGCCAGCAACGCGGCCTTTTTACGGTTCCTGGCCTT
TTGCTGGCCTTTTGCTCACATGTCCTGCAGGCAGCTGCGCGCTCGCTCGCTCACTGAGGCCGCCCGGGCG
TCGGGCGACCTTTGGTCGCCCGGCCTCAGTGAGCGAGCGAGCGCGCAGAGAGGGAGTGGCCAACTCCATC
ACTAGGGGTTCCTGCGGCCTCTAGACTCGAGGCGTT
